>Addgene plasmid #63269 | pFusX1-51 | depositor partial sequence | sequence record 105056 | pFusX1_TAG
AGTCTTAAGCGTCTCCCCCTGAACCTGACCCCGGACCAAGTGGTGGCTATCGCCAGCAACGGTGGCGGCA
AGCAAGCGCTCGAAACGGTGCAGCGGCTGTTGCCGGTGCTGTGCCAGGACCATGGCCTGACCCCGGACCA
AGTGGTGGCTATCGCCAGCAACATTGGCGGCAAGCAAGCGCTCGAAACGGTGCAGCGGCTGTTGCCGGTG
CTGTGCCAGGACCATGGCCTGACCCCGGACCAAGTGGTGGCTATCGCCAGCAACAATGGCGGCAAGCAAG
CGCTCGAAACGGTGCAGCGGCTGTTGCCGGTGCTGTGCCAGGACCATGGCCTGACGAGACGTC
