>Addgene plasmid #63269 | pFusX1-51 | depositor partial sequence | sequence record 105057 | FusX1
CGTCTCCCCCTGACCCCGGACCAAGTGGTGGCTATCGAGACCGGCGCCGCTACGGGCGCGTCCCATTCGC
CATTCAGGCTGCGCAACTGTTGGGAAGGGCGATCGGTGCGGGCTCTTCGCTATTACGCCAGCTGGCGAAA
GGGGGATGTGCTGCAAGGCGATTAAGTTGGGAACGCCAGGGTTTTCCCAGTCACGACGTTGTAAAACGAC
GGCCAGTGAGCGCGCGTAATCGACTCACTATAGGGCGAATTGGGTACCGGGCCCCCCCTCGAGGTCCTCC
AGCTTTTGTTCCCTTTAGTGAGGGTTAATTGCGCGCTTGGCGTAATCATGGTCATAGCTGTTTCCTGTGT
GAAATTGTTATCCGCTCACAATTCCACACAACATACGAGCCGGAAGCATAAAGTGTAAAGCCTGGGGTGC
CTAATGAGTGAGCTAACTCACATTAATTGCGTTGCGCTCACTGCCCGCTTTCCACCGGTGGTCTCTGGCG
GCAAGCAAGCGCTCGAAACGGTGCAGCGGCTGTTGCCGGTGCTGTGCCAGGACCATGGCCTGACGAGACG
TCTAGACCAGCCAGGACAGAAATGCCTCGACTTCGCTGCTACCCAAGGTTGCCGGGTGACGCACACCGTG
GAAACGGATGAAGGCACGAACCCAGTGGACATAAGCCTGTTCGGTTCGTAAGCTGTAATGCAAGTAGCGT
ATGCGCTCACGCAACTGGTCCAGAACCTTGACCGAACGCAGCGGTGGTAACGGCGCAGTGGCGGTTTTCA
TGGCTTGTTATGACTGTTTTTTTGGGGTACAGTCTATGCCTCGGGCATCCAAGCAGCAAGCGCGTTACGC
CGTGGGTCGATGTTTGATGTTATGGAGCAGCAACGATGTTACGCAGCAGGGCAGTCGCCCTAAAACAAAG
TTAAACATTATGAGGGAAGCGGTGATCGCCGAAGTATCGACTCAACTATCAGAGGTAGTTGGCGTCATCG
AGCGCCATCTCGAACCGACGTTGCTGGCCGTACATTTGTACGGCTCCGCAGTGGATGGCGGCCTGAAGCC
ACACAGTGATATTGATTTGCTGGTTACGGTGACCGTAAGGCTTGATGAAACAACGCGGCGAGCTTTGATC
AACGACCTTTTGGAAACTTCGGCTTCCCCTGGAGAGAGCGAGATTCTCCGCGCTGTAGAAGTCACCATTG
TTGTGCACGACGACATCATTCCGTGGCGTTATCCAGCTAAGCGCGAACTGCAATTTGGAGAATGGCAGCG
CAATGACATTCTTGCAGGTATCTTCGAGCCAGCCACGATCGACATTGATCTGGCTATCTTGCTGACAAAA
GCAAGAGAACATAGCGTTGCCTTGGTAGGTCCAGCGGCGGAGGAACTCTTTGATCCGGTTCCTGAACAGG
ATCTATTTGAGGCGCTAAATGAAACCTTAACGCTATGGAACTCGCCGCCCGACTGGGCTGGCGATGAGCG
AAATGTAGTGCTTACGTTGTCCCGCATTTGGTACAGCGCAGTAACCGGCAAAATCGCGCCGAAGGATGTC
GCTGCCGACTGGGCAATGGAGCGCCTGCCGGCCCAGTATCAGCCCGTCATACTTGAAGCTAGACAGGCTT
ATCTTGGACAAGAAGAAGATCGCTTGGCCTCGCGCGCAGATCAGTTGGAAGAATTTGTCCACTACGTGAA
AGGCGAGATCACCAAGGTAGTCGGCAAATAACCCTCGAGCCACCCATGACCAAAATCCCTTAACGTGAGT
TACGCGTCGTTCCACTGAGCGTCAGACCCCGTAGAAAAGATCAAAGGATCTTCTTGAGATCCTTTTTTTC
TGCGCGTAATCTGCTGCTTGCAAACAAAAAAACCACCGCTACCAGCGGTGGTTTGTTTGCCGGATCAAGA
GCTACCAACTCTTTTTCCGAAGGTAACTGGCTTCAGCAGAGCGCAGATACCAAATACTGTCCTTCTAGTG
TAGCCGTAGTTAGGCCACCACTTCAAGAACTCTGTAGCACCGCCTACATACCTCGCTCTGCTAATCCTGT
TACCAGTGGCTGCTGCCAGTGGCGATAAGTCGTGTCTTACCGGGTTGGACTCAAGACGATAGTTACCGGA
TAAGGCGCAGCGGTCGGGCTGAACGGGGGGTTCGTGCACACAGCCCAGCTTGGAGCGAACGACCTACACC
GAACTGAGATACCTACAGCGTGAGCATTGAGAAAGCGCCACGCTTCCCGAAGGGAGAAAGGCGGACAGGT
ATCCGGTAAGCGGCAGGGTCGGAACAGGAGAGCGCACGAGGGAGCTTCCAGGGGGAAACGCCTGGTATCT
TTATAGTCCTGTCGGGTTTCGCCACCTCTGACTTGAGCGTCGATTTTTGTGATGCTCGTCAGGGGGGCGG
AGCCTATGGAAAAACGCCAGCAACGCGGCCTTTTTACGGTTCCTGGCCTTTTGCTGGCCTTTTGCTCACA
TGTTCTTTCCTGCGTTATCCCCTGATTCTGTGGATAACCGTATTACCGCCTTTGAGTGAGCTGATACCGC
TCGCCGCAGCCGAACGACCGAGCGCAGCGAGTCAGTGAGCGAGGAAGCGGAAGAGCGCCCAATACGCAAA
CCGCCTCTCCCCGCGCGTTGGCCGATTCATTAATGCAGCTGGCACGACAGGTTTCCCGACTGGAAAGCGG
GCAGTGAGCGCAACGCAATTAATACGCGTACCGCTAGCCAGGAAGAGTTTGTAGAAACGCAAAAAGGCCA
TCCGTCAGGATGGCCTTCTGCTTAGTTTGATGCCTGGCAGTTTATGGCGGGCGTCCTGCCCGCCACCCTC
CGGGCCGTTGCTTCACAACGTTCAAATCCGCTCCCGGCGGATTTGTCCTACTCAGGAGAGCGTTCACCGA
CAAACAACAGATAAAACGAAAGGCCCAGTCTTCCGACTGAGCCTTTCGTTTTATTTGATGCCTGGCAGTT
CCCTACTCTCGCGTTAACGCTAGCATGGATGTTTTCCCAGTCACGACGTTGTAAAACGACGGCCAGTCTT
AAG
