>Addgene plasmid #63269 | pFusX1-51 | addgene partial sequence | sequence record 111151 | pCR8_R1 5'-cgaaccgaacaggcttatgt-3'
CGTCACCCGGCAACCTTGGGTAGCAGCGAAGTCGAGGCATTTCTGTCCTGGCTGGTCTAGACGTCTCGTC
AGGCCATGGTCCTGGCACAGCACCGGCAACAGCCGCTGCACCGTTTCGAGCGCTTGCTTGCCGCCATTGT
TGCTGGCGATAGCCACCACTTGGTCCGGGGTCAGGCCATGGTCCTGGCACAGCACCGGCAACAGCCGCTG
CACCGTTTCGAGCGCTTGCTTGCCGCCAATGTTGCTGGCGATAGCCACCACTTGGTCCGGGGTCAGGCCA
TGGTCCTGGCACAGCACCGGCAACAGCCGCTGCACCGTTTCGAGCGCTTGCTTGCCGCCACCGTTGCTGG
CGATAGCCACCACTTGGTCCGGGGTCAGGTTCAGGGGGAGACGCTTAAGACTGGCCGTCGTTTTACAACG
TCGTGACTGGGAAAACATCCATGCTAGCGTTAACGCGAGAGTAGGGAACTGCCAGGCATCAAATAAAACG
AAAGGCTCAGTCGGAAGACTGGGCCTTTCGTTTTATCTGTTGTTTGTCGGTGAACGCTCTCCTGAGTAGG
ACAAATCCGCCGGGAGCGGATTTGAACGTTGTGAAGCAACGGCCCGGAAGGGGTGGCGGGCAGGACGCCC
GCCAT
