[The description below was written by a language model from this plasmid's Addgene catalogue record.]
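Description:
pFusX1-51 is a bacterial library plasmid from the FusX TALE assembly system, a kit designed for rapid one-step construction of custom TAL effector arrays. It is built on the FusX1 backbone (about 3 kb without insert), is maintained as a high-copy plasmid in standard E. coli cloning strains, and is selected with spectinomycin. The record does not name the origin of replication or provide a feature map, although the listed sequencing primers are of the pCR8 type, which suggests a pCR8-like cloning backbone.

The insert is a synthetic, pre-assembled trimer of TALE repeat modules carrying the repeat-variable diresidues NG, NI and NN. Under the standard TALE code these recognise T, A and G respectively, which matches the alternative name X1_TAG. The trimer was cloned through BsaI sites that were destroyed in the process, consistent with Golden Gate-style construction using a type IIS enzyme. As an "X1" library member, the plasmid supplies RVD positions 1 to 3 of a TALE array. In use, it would be chosen when the first three bases of the intended target are TAG and combined with corresponding trimer plasmids for the later positions, together with a receiver vector, to build a complete DNA-binding domain for a TALEN or other TALE fusion.

The plasmid is an assembly intermediate rather than an expression construct: the record lists no promoter, nuclease domain, tag or eukaryotic selection marker, and these functions would presumably come from the destination vector used in the final assembly.
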