Addgene plasmid #63269: pFusX1-51
Purpose: Encodes RVD positions 1-3 in TALEN assembly
Depositing lab: Stephen Ekker. Depositing organization: Mayo Foundation for Medical Education and Research. Publication: FusX: A rapid one-step TALE assembly system for genome science. Ma AC, McNulty MS, Tanya PL, Jarryd CM, Martinez-Galvez G, Argue DP, Lee HB, Urban MD, Bullard CE, Blackburn PR, Man TK, Clark KJ, Ekker SC. Hum Gene Ther. 2016 Jun;27(6):451-63. doi: 10.1089/hum.2015.172 PubMed 26854857.
Backbone
  Vector backbone: FusX1
  Backbone size w/o insert (bp): 3013
  Vector type: TALEN
Growth in bacteria
  Bacterial resistance: Spectinomycin, 50 μg/mL
  Growth temperature: 37°C
  Growth strain: DH5alpha
  Copy number: High Copy
Gene/Insert
  Gene/Insert name: NG NI NN (alt name: X1_TAG)
  Species: Synthetic
  Mutation: none
  Cloning method: Restriction Enzyme; 5′ cloning site BsaI (destroyed during cloning); 3′ cloning site BsaI (destroyed during cloning)
  Sequencing primers: 5′ pCR8_F1; 3′ pCR8_R1
Terms and licenses: Academic/Nonprofit Terms; Industry Terms: Not Available to Industry
How to cite: pFusX1-51 was a gift from Stephen Ekker (Addgene plasmid # 63269 ; http://n2t.net/addgene:63269 ; RRID:Addgene_63269)
